Addgene plasmid #127555: pCFD3-frame_selector_2
Purpose: Drosophila expression of frame selector sgRNA 2 that targets CRISPaint site for homology-independent knock-in
Depositing lab: Norbert Perrimon. Depositing organization: Harvard Medical School. Publication: Gene Knock-Ins in Drosophila Using Homology-Independent Insertion of Universal Donor Plasmids. Bosch JA, Colbeth R, Zirin J, Perrimon N. Genetics. 2019 Nov 4. pii: genetics.119.302819. doi: 10.1534/genetics.119.302819. PubMed 31685521.
Backbone
  Vector backbone: pCFD3
  Backbone manufacturer: Fillip Port and Simon Bullock
  Vector type: Insect Expression, CRISPR
Growth in bacteria
  Bacterial resistance: Ampicillin, 100 μg/mL
  Growth temperature: 37°C
  Growth strain: DH5alpha
  Copy number: High Copy
Gene/Insert
  Gene/Insert name: sgRNA frame 2
  gRNA/shRNA sequence: GGGCCAGTACCCAAAAAGCG
  Species: Synthetic
  Promoter: dU6:3
  Cloning method: Restriction Enzyme; 5′ cloning site BbsI (unknown if destroyed); 3′ cloning site BbsI (unknown if destroyed)
  Sequencing primers: 5′ acctactcagccaagaggc
Terms and licenses: Academic/Nonprofit Terms; Industry Terms: Not Available to Industry
How to cite: pCFD3-frame_selector_2 was a gift from Norbert Perrimon (Addgene plasmid # 127555 ; http://n2t.net/addgene:127555 ; RRID:Addgene_127555)
