[The description below was written by a language model from this plasmid's Addgene catalogue record and pLannotate feature annotations shown in this document.]
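Description:
pCFD3-frame_selector_2 is a Drosophila sgRNA expression plasmid built on the pCFD3 backbone and used as a component of the CRISPaint system for homology-independent gene knock-in. It is maintained in E. coli as a high-copy plasmid through a ColE1/pUC-type origin and selected with ampicillin via the β-lactamase gene. An f1 origin and remnants of a cloning-vector lac region (lac promoter and operator, lacZα and lacI fragments, flanking T3 and T7 promoters) are also present but play no evident role in the construct's function.

The payload is a synthetic 20-nt spacer, "sgRNA frame 2", cloned at the BbsI sites between the Drosophila U6:3 RNA polymerase III promoter and the Streptococcus pyogenes Cas9 guide RNA scaffold, so that a complete sgRNA is transcribed in fly cells or tissues. This guide does not target the fly genome. Instead, it targets the CRISPaint site, the target sequence carried on universal donor plasmids. Cas9 is not encoded here and must be supplied separately. Cutting linearises the donor so it can be inserted at a genomic break made by a second, gene-specific sgRNA. As the name indicates, the frame selector sgRNAs differ in the reading frame they set for the donor relative to the targeted gene, so the choice of selector lets the inserted coding sequence be matched to the target locus.

The expression cassette is flanked by gypsy insulator sequence (one annotated as only a short fragment), which helps shield it from chromatin position effects. A φC31 attB site allows site-specific integration into attP landing sites, and a vermilion eye-colour marker (annotated as a fragment) allows transgenic flies to be identified. The plasmid can therefore be used for transfection or embryo injection, or for making stable sgRNA-expressing fly lines.
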