Features (pLannotate 1.2.2; 17 found; start..end, strand, type, name):
    107..176     +  protein_bind   attB: attB site for the φC31 integrase (Groth et al., 2000) phage φC31 integrase
    418..803     +  protein_bind   gypsy insulator: chromatin insulator from Drosophila Su(Hw), CP190, and Mod(mdg4)67.2
    817..1237    +  promoter       dU6-3 promoter: RNA polymerase III promoter for Drosophila U6-3 snRNA (Port et al., 2014)
   1258..1333    +  misc_RNA       gRNA scaffold: guide RNA scaffold for the Streptococcus pyogenes CRISPR/Cas9 system
   1574..1619    +  protein_bind   gypsy insulator (fragment): chromatin insulator from Drosophila Su(Hw), CP190, and Mod(mdg4)67.2
   1644..1662    -  promoter       T3 promoter: promoter for bacteriophage T3 RNA polymerase
   1707..1723    -  protein_bind   lac operator: The lac repressor binds to the lac operator to inhibit transcription in E. coli. This inhibition can be relieved by adding lactose or isopropyl-β-D-thiogalactopyranoside (IPTG). lac repressor encoded by lacI
   1731..1761    -  promoter       lac promoter: promoter for the E. coli lac operon
   1776..1797    -  protein_bind   CAP binding site: CAP binding activates transcription in the presence of cAMP. E. coli catabolite activator protein
   1810..1902    -  CDS            lacI (fragment): lac repressor; lacI; The lac repressor binds to the lac operator to inhibit transcription in E. coli. This inhibition can be relieved by adding lactose or isopropyl-β-D-thiogalactopyranoside (IPTG).
   2085..2673    -  rep_origin     ori: high-copy-number ColE1/pMB1/pBR322/pUC origin of replication
   2844..3704    -  CDS            AmpR: β-lactamase; bla; confers resistance to ampicillin, carbenicillin, and related antibiotics
   3705..3809    -  promoter       AmpR promoter: bla
   3836..4194    +  rep_origin     f1 ori (sequence partly withheld): f1 bacteriophage origin of replication; arrow indicates direction of (+) strand synthesis
   4296..4451    -  CDS            lacZα (fragment): LacZα fragment of β-galactosidase; lacZ fragment
   4459..4477    +  promoter       T7 promoter: promoter for bacteriophage T7 RNA polymerase
   4669..6162    -  CDS            vermilion (fragment): tryptophan oxygenase selectable marker, required to synthesize the brown eye pigment in Drosophila
>Addgene plasmid #127555 | pCFD3-frame_selector_2 | addgene full sequence | sequence record 247917 | Addgene NGS Result
ACACAAATCCAAGCTTGATATCATCGATCTCGAGGCTGCATCCAACGCGTTGGGAGCTCTCCGGATCAAT
TCGGCTTCAGGTACCGTCGACGATGTAGGTCACGGTCTCGAAGCCGCGGTGCGGGTGCCAGGGCGTGCCC
TTGGGCTCCCCGGGCGCGTACTCCACCTCACCCATCTGGTCCATCATGATGAACGGGTCGAGGTGGCGGT
AGTTGATCCCGGCGAACGCGCGGCGCACCGGGAAGCCCTCGCCCTCGAAACCGCTGGGCGCGGTGGTCAC
GGTGAGCACGGGACGTGCGACGGCGTCGGCTGGTGCGGATACGCGGGGCAGCGTCAGCGGGTTCTCGACG
GTCACGGCGGGCATGTCGACAAGCCGAATTGATCCACTAGAAGGCCTAATTCGGTACACTAGTTGGCCAC
GTAATAAGTGTGCGTTGAATTTATTCGCAAAAACATTGCATATTTTCGGCAAAGTAAAATTTTGTTGCAT
ACCTTATCAAAAAATAAGTGCTGCATACTTTTTAGAGAAACCAAATAATTTTTTATTGCATACCCGTTTT
TAATAAAATACATTGCATACCCTCTTTTAATAAAAAATATTGCATACTTTGACGAAACAAATTTTCGTTG
CATACCCAATAAAAGATTATTATATTGCATACCCGTTTTTAATAAAATACATTGCATACCCTCTTTTAAT
AAAGAATATTGCATACGTTGACGAAACAAATTTTCGTTGCATACCCAATAAAAGATTATTATATTGCATA
CCTTTTCTTGCCATACCATTTAGCCGATCAATTGAGATCTGAATTCTTTTTTGCTCACCTGTGATTGCTC
CTACTCAAATACAAAAACATCAAATTTTCTGTCAATAAAGCATATTTATTTATATTTATTTTACAGGAAA
GAATTCCTTTTAAAGTGTATTTTAACCTATAATGAAAAACGATTAAAAAAAATACATAAAATAATTCGAA
AATTTTTGAATAGCCCAGGTTGATAAAAATTCATTTCATACGTTTTATAACTTATGCCCCTAAGTATTTT
TTGACCATAGTGTTTCAATTCTACATTAATTTTACAGAGTAGAATGAAACGCCACCTACTCAGCCAAGAG
GCGAAAAGGTTAGCTCGCCAAGCAGAGAGGGCGCCAGTGCTCACTACTTTTTATAATTCTCAACTTCTTT
TTCCAGACTCAGTTCGTATATATAGACCTATTTTCAATTTAACGTCGGGGCCAGTACCCAAAAAGCGGTT
TTAGAGCTAGAAATAGCAAGTTAAAATAAGGCTAGTCCGTTATCAACTTGAAAAAGTGGCACCGAGTCGG
TGCTTTTTTGCCTACCTGGAGCCTGAGAGTTGTTCAATAAAATAAAAATGTTTCGTTTTTTTGCTTTCGC
CAGTATTTATTATTTTTCATCAATATGTATTCAATTTGGTATGTATTTAGTAATTGTAATATATAGACAA
TGGTTTTCCGTTGACGTACATACATCTGACGTGTGTTTATTTAGACATAATAGTTATGTTTTCACATCTT
TTTAATGTTCGCTTAATGCGTATGCATTCTAGACAATTGTGCTCGGCAACAGTATATTTGTGGTGTGCCA
ACCAACAACCTGCAGGAGCTCCAGCTTTTGTTCCCTTTAGTGAGGGTTAATTGCGCGCTTGGCGTAATCA
TGGTCATAGCTGTTTCCTGTGTGAAATTGTTATCCGCTCACAATTCCACACAACATACGAGCCGGAAGCA
TAAAGTGTAAAGCCTGGGGTGCCTAATGAGTGAGCTAACTCACATTAATTGCGTTGCGCTCACTGCCCGC
TTTCCAGTCGGGAAACCTGTCGTGCCAGCTGCATTAATGAATCGGCCAACGCGCGGGGAGAGGCGGTTTG
CGTATTGGGCGCTCTTCCGCTTCCTCGCTCACTGACTCGCTGCGCTCGGTCGTTCGGCTGCGGCGAGCGG
TATCAGCTCACTCAAAGGCGGTAATACGGTTATCCACAGAATCAGGGGATAACGCAGGAAAGAACATGTG
AGCAAAAGGCCAGCAAAAGGCCAGGAACCGTAAAAAGGCCGCGTTGCTGGCGTTTTTCCATAGGCTCCGC
CCCCCTGACGAGCATCACAAAAATCGACGCTCAAGTCAGAGGTGGCGAAACCCGACAGGACTATAAAGAT
ACCAGGCGTTTCCCCCTGGAAGCTCCCTCGTGCGCTCTCCTGTTCCGACCCTGCCGCTTACCGGATACCT
GTCCGCCTTTCTCCCTTCGGGAAGCGTGGCGCTTTCTCATAGCTCACGCTGTAGGTATCTCAGTTCGGTG
TAGGTCGTTCGCTCCAAGCTGGGCTGTGTGCACGAACCCCCCGTTCAGCCCGACCGCTGCGCCTTATCCG
GTAACTATCGTCTTGAGTCCAACCCGGTAAGACACGACTTATCGCCACTGGCAGCAGCCACTGGTAACAG
GATTAGCAGAGCGAGGTATGTAGGCGGTGCTACAGAGTTCTTGAAGTGGTGGCCTAACTACGGCTACACT
AGAAGAACAGTATTTGGTATCTGCGCTCTGCTGAAGCCAGTTACCTTCGGAAAAAGAGTTGGTAGCTCTT
GATCCGGCAAACAAACCACCGCTGGTAGCGGTGGTTTTTTTGTTTGCAAGCAGCAGATTACGCGCAGAAA
AAAAGGATCTCAAGAAGATCCTTTGATCTTTTCTACGGGGTCTGACGCTCAGTGGAACGAAAACTCACGT
TAAGGGATTTTGGTCATGAGATTATCAAAAAGGATCTTCACCTAGATCCTTTTAAATTAAAAATGAAGTT
TTAAATCAATCTAAAGTATATATGAGTAAACTTGGTCTGACAGTTACCAATGCTTAATCAGTGAGGCACC
TATCTCAGCGATCTGTCTATTTCGTTCATCCATAGTTGCCTGACTCCCCGTCGTGTAGATAACTACGATA
CGGGAGGGCTTACCATCTGGCCCCAGTGCTGCAATGATACCGCGAGACCCACGCTCACCGGCTCCAGATT
TATCAGCAATAAACCAGCCAGCCGGAAGGGCCGAGCGCAGAAGTGGTCCTGCAACTTTATCCGCCTCCAT
CCAGTCTATTAATTGTTGCCGGGAAGCTAGAGTAAGTAGTTCGCCAGTTAATAGTTTGCGCAACGTTGTT
GCCATTGCTACAGGCATCGTGGTGTCACGCTCGTCGTTTGGTATGGCTTCATTCAGCTCCGGTTCCCAAC
GATCAAGGCGAGTTACATGATCCCCCATGTTGTGCAAAAAAGCGGTTAGCTCCTTCGGTCCTCCGATCGT
TGTCAGAAGTAAGTTGGCCGCAGTGTTATCACTCATGGTTATGGCAGCACTGCATAATTCTCTTACTGTC
ATGCCATCCGTAAGATGCTTTTCTGTGACTGGTGAGTACTCAACCAAGTCATTCTGAGAATAGTGTATGC
GGCGACCGAGTTGCTCTTGCCCGGCGTCAATACGGGATAATACCGCGCCACATAGCAGAACTTTAAAAGT
GCTCATCATTGGAAAACGTTCTTCGGGGCGAAAACTCTCAAGGATCTTACCGCTGTTGAGATCCAGTTCG
ATGTAACCCACTCGTGCACCCAACTGATCTTCAGCATCTTTTACTTTCACCAGCGTTTCTGGGTGAGCAA
AAACAGGAAGGCAAAATGCCGCAAAAAAGGGAATAAGGGCGACACGGAAATGTTGAATACTCATACTCTT
CCTTTTTCAATATTATTGAAGCATTTATCAGGGTTATTGTCTCATGAGCGGATACATATTTGAATGTATT
TAGAAAAATAAACAAATAGGGGTTCCGCGCACATTTCCCCGAAAAGTGCCACCTG
[124 nt withheld, positions 3836-3959]
C
[91 nt withheld, positions 3961-4051]
A
[49 nt withheld, positions 4053-4101]
CCTTTGACGTTGGAGTCCACGTTCTTT
[37 nt withheld, positions 4129-4165]
ACCCTATCTCGGTCTATTCTTTTGATTTATAAGGGATTTTGCCGATTTCGGCCTATTGGTTAAAAAAATG
AGCTGATTTAACAAAAATTTAACGCGAATTTTAACAAAATATTAACGCTTACAATTTCCATTCGCCATTC
AGGCTGCGCAACTGTTGGGAAGGGCGATCGGTGCGGGCCTCTTCGCTATTACGCCAGCTGGCGAAAGGGG
GATGTGCTGCAAGGCGATTAAGTTGGGTAACGCCAGGGTTTTCCCAGTCACGACGTTGTAAAACGACGGC
CAGTGAGCGCGCGTAATACGACTCACTATAGGGCGAATTGGGTACAAGCTTGGATTTATTTTGTTATGTT
ATATGTATTATATGTCAGACATAAAGAAAAGGAACACATCAAATGTGATAACAAAGACTAAACAAGTAAT
TTTATTACACCAAAACGACAAAACAGTAGGCAGAACAAACAACGCATAGCCAAACATTGACGAATTGGAT
ACCCTGCCGATTGTCAGACACTTTTGTTGATCAGTTTCTTGCGAATGGTCTCGTCCAGCGGTGGAATCGC
CTCGCGGGGAATCAGAAAAGTGGACAGATTGAACAGATCCAGAAACACCTTGTACCGATCACTGAAACCA
AAAAAAAACAAAGGGAGAACAGTTTGAGTTCATTGATCCCCGATATAATCACATCTGCGATGATCACCTG
AGAGTGGAGCGCAGATATTGATATCCAGACGAGCCACCAGTGCCCAACTGTTGGGATCCAATCATGCGTT
GCACCATGATCACGTGATTGTCTGCGGCGGGAATAGAAAGTATTTGGTTAGGAAAACCAGTCTTAAACAT
AAGATATATTTATAAAAGAGTATCAAAGAATGCAATACTTACATCTCCACTTGGTTATTAACGAGTCGAT
GTCCATGAGCAGGGTGAGCAACTGGTGTGGTTGGCTGAACCTGGGTTCATCCCTATAGAAGGTGATCATG
ATGGCTCCCTGAAGGGCACGATGGCTAAACCGGCGATCCCCACGACGCACCAGTGCATCGTGCACTGCCG
GATCAAAGATGGAGCGATACACCTCGCGTCGCTTCTCAATGTCCATGAGGCGGTAGTTTTTCGCCTTCTC
CACGGGCTCCTCCATGGCGCTCTGTACCTGCGCCTCCAGGAATCGATCGACGCTCTCCTGAAACTTGGCC
CAGAAGTTGAAGCCACTCTCCTCCAGTCCGGGCGTCCTCTCCAGCCATCGCTGCACTAGCTCCAGTAGCG
AGGGATCTTTCTCCGAGTTGCGAATCGAGTTCCGCGCCTCCTCGTCGCTAAAGACATCCGAGTACTTCTG
GTTGTATCTCACCCGCTGCTCTGTCAGAACTCCCAGCTTGTTCTCGATCAAACGGAACTGCAGCGACTGA
AAACCAGATGCGGGTGCCAGGTACTTGCGGAAGTCCATGAAGTCTAGCGGGGTCATGGTCTCCAGAATGG
GCACTTGGTCCACCAGGAGCTGTACAAAGGAAGTTATAAACGGATTTTGGTAAGAGATTCAGAAAGCACT
CACTTTTAGAATCAGAACCACTCGGTTCAGTCGCTTGACAATCTCCAGCGTCTTGGTTTCATCGATGACC
TCTGCATCCAACATGTCTCGTATGGAGTCGAACTCAAAGATGATCTGCTTGAACCAAAGCTCGTAGGCTG
TGGCGAAGGTACTTAAATGCCATTGAGTGTTGTCATCAAAGTTGTAAACCTACTCACCCTGGTGCGTGAT
GATGAACAGATGCTCATCGTGCACGGGTCGCTTGTCCTCCTCGGACAGCATACACTGGGCATCCAGCAGT
TTGTCCAGCATCAGATACTCTCCATAGATTTTGCCCACTTCCGTGGTTAATGGCACCGCCGAATCATCGT
GATCGTTTCTGTATGGGTTTGAATTGAATCGCAGAACTGAAGATCGATTGGCATTCCTGGACAGCACGTG
CTGGTGCTCACCCGTTTCCTGCATAGGGACAGCTCATGGTGCACAGCTCAGATCAGATCGTGACTCCTCG
AGCGGCGGATGCTGGCGAACTGATCTCCGCCAGCGGACCGGAGATGAGACCCCAGCGAACCGATAACAGA
GCGAGAGAGCTCCAGTTCCGACTGATTGCACAGTCGGTGATCTGGGCGATGGGCACTGCCAGATAGGCTG
GGAATTATCAATCACTTGAGGTGAAAGTGCGGCGC
